Addgene plasmid #140990: pcDNA3.1-GGamma8-GFP2
Purpose: Encodes a G gamma subunit (GNG8) containing GFP2 as an optimal component of a BRET2 biosensor for studying heterotrimeric G protein dissociation
Depositing lab: Bryan Roth. Depositing organization: University of North Carolina at Chapel Hill. Publication: TRUPATH, an open-source biosensor platform for interrogating the GPCR transducerome. Olsen RHJ, DiBerto JF, English JG, Glaudin AM, Krumm BE, Slocum ST, Che T, Gavin AC, McCorvy JD, Roth BL, Strachan RT. Nat Chem Biol. 2020 May 4. pii: 10.1038/s41589-020-0535-8. doi: 10.1038/s41589-020-0535-8. PubMed 32367019.
Backbone
  Vector backbone: pcDNA3.1
  Backbone manufacturer: Invitrogen
  Backbone size w/o insert (bp): 5432
  Vector type: Mammalian Expression
  Selectable markers: Hygromycin
Growth in bacteria
  Bacterial resistance: Ampicillin, 100 μg/mL
  Growth temperature: 37°C
  Growth strain: NEB Stable
  Copy number: High Copy
Gene/Insert
  Gene/Insert name: GGamma8-GFP2 (alt name: GNG8)
  Species: H. sapiens (human)
  Insert size (bp): 945
  Entrez Gene: GNG8
  Promoter: CMV
  Tag / fusion protein: GFP2 and GSAG linker (N terminal on insert)
  Cloning method: Gibson Cloning
  Sequencing primers: 5′ CGCAAATGGGCGGTAGGCGTG; 3′ TAGAAGGCACAGTCGAGG
Terms and licenses: Academic/Nonprofit Terms; Industry Terms: Not Available to Industry
Depositor comments: These plasmids were generated as part of the Illuminating the Druggable Genome (IDG) program sponsored by the NIH Common Fund. The goal of this program is to identify, gather, and distribute information and resources for proteins that currently are not well-studied yet belong to commonly drug-targeted protein families: protein kinases, non-olfactory G-protein coupled receptors (GPCRs), and ion channels. The IDG program is designed to develop fundamental research tools for understudied proteins, elucidate their function, and disseminate the IDG-related resources and data to the greater scientific community.
How to cite: pcDNA3.1-GGamma8-GFP2 was a gift from Bryan Roth (Addgene plasmid # 140990 ; http://n2t.net/addgene:140990 ; RRID:Addgene_140990)
