[The description below was written by a language model from this plasmid's Addgene catalogue record and pLannotate feature annotations shown in this document.]
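Description:
pcDNA3.1-GGamma8-GFP2 is a mammalian expression plasmid built on the Invitrogen pcDNA3.1 backbone in its hygromycin-selectable form. It is maintained in E. coli as a high-copy plasmid through a ColE1/pUC-type origin and an ampicillin resistance gene (β-lactamase with its own promoter). An f1 origin is also present. For selection in mammalian cells, an SV40 enhancer/early promoter drives a hygromycin phosphotransferase gene that is terminated by the SV40 polyadenylation signal. The automated annotation also reports several short fragments (a truncated HIV-1 LTR, ble, lacI, RSF ori, bom and lac promoter/operator elements). These look like backbone remnants or partial similarity hits rather than functional parts of the design.

The payload is a human G protein gamma-8 subunit (GNG8) fused at its N terminus to GFP2 through a short GSAG linker. It is expressed from the CMV immediate-early enhancer and promoter and terminated by the bovine growth hormone polyadenylation signal. A T7 promoter lies just upstream of the coding region. The feature table labels the fluorescent protein as EGFP, which most likely reflects the close sequence similarity between GFP2 and EGFP, since the catalogue entry identifies it as GFP2. In the table, this reading frame sits directly before the GNG8 coding sequence, consistent with an N-terminal fusion.

The construct supplies the acceptor component of a BRET2 biosensor from the TRUPATH platform. In such a sensor, GFP2 on the gamma subunit accepts energy from a luciferase donor carried by a partner subunit, which is not part of this plasmid. Receptor-driven dissociation of the heterotrimeric G protein is then read as a change in the BRET signal. The plasmid was produced under a programme that develops research tools for understudied druggable proteins, including GPCRs.
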