Features (pLannotate 1.2.2; 22 found; start..end, strand, type, name):
     66..654     -  rep_origin     ori: high-copy-number ColE1/pMB1/pBR322/pUC origin of replication
    825..1685    -  CDS            AmpR: β-lactamase; bla; confers resistance to ampicillin, carbenicillin, and related antibiotics
   1686..1790    -  promoter       AmpR promoter: bla
   1849..1901    -  misc_feature   bom (fragment): basis of mobility region from pBR322
   2056..2435    +  enhancer       CMV enhancer: human cytomegalovirus immediate early enhancer
   2436..2639    +  promoter       CMV promoter: human cytomegalovirus (CMV) immediate early promoter
   2635..2668    +  LTR            5' LTR (truncated) (fragment): truncated 5' long terminal repeat (LTR) from HIV-1
   2684..2702    +  promoter       T7 promoter: promoter for bacteriophage T7 RNA polymerase
   2726..3442    +  CDS            EGFP: the original enhanced GFP (Yang et al., 1996) mammalian codon-optimized
   3458..3667    +  CDS            GNG8: GBG8_HUMAN - Also known as GNG9, GNGT9. Experimental evidence at protein level: Swiss-Prot protein existence level 1. Guanine nucleotide-binding proteins (G proteins) are involved as a modulator or transducer in various transmembrane signaling systems. The beta and gamma chains are required for the GTPase activity, for replacement of GDP by GTP, and for G protein-effector interaction. From Homo sapiens (Human).
   3708..3932    +  polyA_signal   bGH poly(A) signal: bovine growth hormone polyadenylation signal
   3936..3957    +  promoter       SV40 promoter (fragment): SV40 enhancer and early promoter
   3978..4406    +  rep_origin     f1 ori (sequence partly withheld): f1 bacteriophage origin of replication; arrow indicates direction of (+) strand synthesis
   4420..4749    +  promoter       SV40 promoter: SV40 enhancer and early promoter
   4798..5823    +  CDS            HygR: aminoglycoside phosphotransferase from E. coli; aph(4)-Ia; confers resistance to hygromycin
   5833..5958    +  CDS            ble (fragment): BLE_KLEPN - Experimental evidence at protein level: Swiss-Prot protein existence level 1. Binding protein with a strong affinity to the bleomycin family of antibiotics. Binds to CL990; an antimitotic-antibiotic compound. From Klebsiella pneumoniae.
   5953..6074    +  polyA_signal   SV40 poly(A) signal: SV40 polyadenylation signal
   6147..6163    -  protein_bind   lac operator: The lac repressor binds to the lac operator to inhibit transcription in E. coli. This inhibition can be relieved by adding lactose or isopropyl-β-D-thiogalactopyranoside (IPTG). lac repressor encoded by lacI
   6171..6201    -  promoter       lac promoter: promoter for the E. coli lac operon
   6216..6237    -  protein_bind   CAP binding site: CAP binding activates transcription in the presence of cAMP. E. coli catabolite activator protein
   6250..6342    -  CDS            lacI (fragment): lac repressor; lacI; The lac repressor binds to the lac operator to inhibit transcription in E. coli. This inhibition can be relieved by adding lactose or isopropyl-β-D-thiogalactopyranoside (IPTG).
   6344..6452    -  rep_origin     RSF ori (fragment): Plasmids containing the RSF 1030 origin of replication can be propagated in E. coli cells that contain additional plasmids with compatible origins.
>Addgene plasmid #140990 | pcDNA3.1-GGamma8-GFP2 | addgene full sequence | sequence record 302016 | Addgene NGS Result
AAGAACATGTGAGCAAAAGGCCAGCAAAAGGCCAGGAACCGTAAAAAGGCCGCGTTGCTGGCGTTTTTCC
ATAGGCTCCGCCCCCCTGACGAGCATCACAAAAATCGACGCTCAAGTCAGAGGTGGCGAAACCCGACAGG
ACTATAAAGATACCAGGCGTTTCCCCCTGGAAGCTCCCTCGTGCGCTCTCCTGTTCCGACCCTGCCGCTT
ACCGGATACCTGTCCGCCTTTCTCCCTTCGGGAAGCGTGGCGCTTTCTCATAGCTCACGCTGTAGGTATC
TCAGTTCGGTGTAGGTCGTTCGCTCCAAGCTGGGCTGTGTGCACGAACCCCCCGTTCAGCCCGACCGCTG
CGCCTTATCCGGTAACTATCGTCTTGAGTCCAACCCGGTAAGACACGACTTATCGCCACTGGCAGCAGCC
ACTGGTAACAGGATTAGCAGAGCGAGGTATGTAGGCGGTGCTACAGAGTTCTTGAAGTGGTGGCCTAACT
ACGGCTACACTAGAAGAACAGTATTTGGTATCTGCGCTCTGCTGAAGCCAGTTACCTTCGGAAAAAGAGT
TGGTAGCTCTTGATCCGGCAAACAAACCACCGCTGGTAGCGGTGGTTTTTTTGTTTGCAAGCAGCAGATT
ACGCGCAGAAAAAAAGGATCTCAAGAAGATCCTTTGATCTTTTCTACGGGGTCTGACGCTCAGTGGAACG
AAAACTCACGTTAAGGGATTTTGGTCATGAGATTATCAAAAAGGATCTTCACCTAGATCCTTTTAAATTA
AAAATGAAGTTTTAAATCAATCTAAAGTATATATGAGTAAACTTGGTCTGACAGTTACCAATGCTTAATC
AGTGAGGCACCTATCTCAGCGATCTGTCTATTTCGTTCATCCATAGTTGCCTGACTCCCCGTCGTGTAGA
TAACTACGATACGGGAGGGCTTACCATCTGGCCCCAGTGCTGCAATGATACCGCGAGACCCACGCTCACC
GGCTCCAGATTTATCAGCAATAAACCAGCCAGCCGGAAGGGCCGAGCGCAGAAGTGGTCCTGCAACTTTA
TCCGCCTCCATCCAGTCTATTAATTGTTGCCGGGAAGCTAGAGTAAGTAGTTCGCCAGTTAATAGTTTGC
GCAACGTTGTTGCCATTGCTACAGGCATCGTGGTGTCACGCTCGTCGTTTGGTATGGCTTCATTCAGCTC
CGGTTCCCAACGATCAAGGCGAGTTACATGATCCCCCATGTTGTGCAAAAAAGCGGTTAGCTCCTTCGGT
CCTCCGATCGTTGTCAGAAGTAAGTTGGCCGCAGTGTTATCACTCATGGTTATGGCAGCACTGCATAATT
CTCTTACTGTCATGCCATCCGTAAGATGCTTTTCTGTGACTGGTGAGTACTCAACCAAGTCATTCTGAGA
ATAGTGTATGCGGCGACCGAGTTGCTCTTGCCCGGCGTCAATACGGGATAATACCGCGCCACATAGCAGA
ACTTTAAAAGTGCTCATCATTGGAAAACGTTCTTCGGGGCGAAAACTCTCAAGGATCTTACCGCTGTTGA
GATCCAGTTCGATGTAACCCACTCGTGCACCCAACTGATCTTCAGCATCTTTTACTTTCACCAGCGTTTC
TGGGTGAGCAAAAACAGGAAGGCAAAATGCCGCAAAAAAGGGAATAAGGGCGACACGGAAATGTTGAATA
CTCATACTCTTCCTTTTTCAATATTATTGAAGCATTTATCAGGGTTATTGTCTCATGAGCGGATACATAT
TTGAATGTATTTAGAAAAATAAACAAATAGGGGTTCCGCGCACATTTCCCCGAAAAGTGCCACCTGACGT
CGACGGATCGGGAGATCTCCCGATCCCCTATGGTGCACTCTCAGTACAATCTGCTCTGATGCCGCATAGT
TAAGCCAGTATCTGCTCCCTGCTTGTGTGTTGGAGGTCGCTGAGTAGTGCGCGAGCAAAATTTAAGCTAC
AACAAGGCAAGGCTTGACCGACAATTGCATGAAGAATCTGCTTAGGGTTAGGCGTTTTGCGCTGCTTCGC
GATGTACGGGCCAGATATACGCGTTGACATTGATTATTGACTAGTTATTAATAGTAATCAATTACGGGGT
CATTAGTTCATAGCCCATATATGGAGTTCCGCGTTACATAACTTACGGTAAATGGCCCGCCTGGCTGACC
GCCCAACGACCCCCGCCCATTGACGTCAATAATGACGTATGTTCCCATAGTAACGCCAATAGGGACTTTC
CATTGACGTCAATGGGTGGAGTATTTACGGTAAACTGCCCACTTGGCAGTACATCAAGTGTATCATATGC
CAAGTACGCCCCCTATTGACGTCAATGACGGTAAATGGCCCGCCTGGCATTATGCCCAGTACATGACCTT
ATGGGACTTTCCTACTTGGCAGTACATCTACGTATTAGTCATCGCTATTACCATGGTGATGCGGTTTTGG
CAGTACATCAATGGGCGTGGATAGCGGTTTGACTCACGGGGATTTCCAAGTCTCCACCCCATTGACGTCA
ATGGGAGTTTGTTTTGGCACCAAAATCAACGGGACTTTCCAAAATGTCGTAACAACTCCGCCCCATTGAC
GCAAATGGGCGGTAGGCGTGTACGGTGGGAGGTCTATATAAGCAGAGCTCTCTGGCTAACTAGAGAACCC
ACTGCTTACTGGCTTATCGAAATTAATACGACTCACTATAGGGAGACCCAAGCTGGCTAGCCACCATGGT
GAGCAAGGGCGAGGAGCTGTTCACCGGGGTGGTGCCCATCCTGGTCGAGCTGGACGGCGACGTAAACGGC
CACAAGTTCAGCGTGTCCGGCGAGGGCGAGGGCGATGCCACCTACGGCAAGCTGACCCTGAAGTTCATCT
GCACCACCGGCAAGCTGCCCGTGCCCTGGCCCACCCTCGTGACCACCCTGAGCTACGGCGTGCAGTGCTT
CAGCCGCTACCCCGACCACATGAAGCAGCACGACTTCTTCAAGTCCGCCATGCCCGAAGGCTACGTCCAG
GAGCGCACCATCTTCTTCAAGGACGACGGCAACTACAAGACCCGCGCCGAGGTGAAGTTCGAGGGCGACA
CCCTGGTGAACCGCATCGAGCTGAAGGGCATCGACTTCAAGGAGGACGGCAACATCCTGGGGCACAAGCT
GGAGTACAACTACAACCCCCACAACGTCTATATCATGGCCGACAAGCAGAAGAACGGCATCAAGGTGAAC
TTCAAGATCCGCCACAACATCGAGGACGGCAGCGTGCAGCTCGCCGACCACTACCAGCAGAACACCCCCA
TCGGCGACGGCCCCGTGCTGCTGCCCGACAACCACTACCTGTTCACCCAGTCCGCCCTGAGCAAAGACCC
CAACGAGAAGCGCGATCACATGGTCCTGCTGGAGTTCGTGACCGCCGCCGGGATCACTCTCGGCATGGAC
GAGCTGTACAAGGGATCCGCCGGTACCATGTCCAACAACATGGCCAAGATTGCCGAGGCCCGCAAGACGG
TGGAACAGCTGAAGCTGGAGGTGAACATCGACCGCATGAAGGTGTCGCAGGCAGCAGCGGAACTCCTGGC
TTTCTGCGAGACGCATGCCAAAGATGACCCGCTGGTGACGCCAGTACCCGCCGCGGAGAACCCCTTCCGC
GACAAGCGCCTCTTTTGTGTTCTGCTCTGATCTAGAGGGCCCGTTTAAACCCGCTGATCAGCCTCGACTG
TGCCTTCTAGTTGCCAGCCATCTGTTGTTTGCCCCTCCCCCGTGCCTTCCTTGACCCTGGAAGGTGCCAC
TCCCACTGTCCTTTCCTAATAAAATGAGGAAATTGCATCGCATTGTCTGAGTAGGTGTCATTCTATTCTG
GGGGGTGGGGTGGGGCAGGACAGCAAGGGGGAGGATTGGGAAGACAATAGCAGGCATGCTGGGGATGCGG
TGGGCTCTATGGCTTCTGAGGCGGAAAGAACCAGCTGGGGCTCTAGGGGGTATCCCC
[124 nt withheld, positions 3978-4101]
C
[91 nt withheld, positions 4103-4193]
A
[49 nt withheld, positions 4195-4243]
CCTTTGACGTTGGAGTCCACGTTCTTT
[37 nt withheld, positions 4271-4307]
ACCCTATCTCGGTCTATTCTTTTGATTTATAAGGGATTTTGCCGATTTCGGCCTATTGGTTAAAAAATGA
GCTGATTTAACAAAAATTTAACGCGAATTAATTCTGTGGAATGTGTGTCAGTTAGGGTGTGGAAAGTCCC
CAGGCTCCCCAGCAGGCAGAAGTATGCAAAGCATGCATCTCAATTAGTCAGCAACCAGGTGTGGAAAGTC
CCCAGGCTCCCCAGCAGGCAGAAGTATGCAAAGCATGCATCTCAATTAGTCAGCAACCATAGTCCCGCCC
CTAACTCCGCCCATCCCGCCCCTAACTCCGCCCAGTTCCGCCCATTCTCCGCCCCATGGCTGACTAATTT
TTTTTATTTATGCAGAGGCCGAGGCCGCCTCTGCCTCTGAGCTATTCCAGAAGTAGTGAGGAGGCTTTTT
TGGAGGCCTAGGCTTTTGCAAAAAGCTCCCGGGAGCTTGTATATCCATTTTCGGATCTGATCAGCACGTG
ATGAAAAAGCCTGAACTCACCGCGACGTCTGTCGAGAAGTTTCTGATCGAAAAGTTCGACAGCGTCTCCG
ACCTGATGCAGCTCTCGGAGGGCGAAGAATCTCGTGCTTTCAGCTTCGATGTAGGAGGGCGTGGATATGT
CCTGCGGGTAAATAGCTGCGCCGATGGTTTCTACAAAGATCGTTATGTTTATCGGCACTTTGCATCGGCC
GCGCTCCCGATTCCGGAAGTGCTTGACATTGGGGAATTCAGCGAGAGCCTGACCTATTGCATCTCCCGCC
GTGCACAGGGTGTCACGTTGCAAGACCTGCCTGAAACCGAACTGCCCGCTGTTCTGCAGCCGGTCGCGGA
GGCCATGGATGCGATCGCTGCGGCCGATCTTAGCCAGACGAGCGGGTTCGGCCCATTCGGACCGCAAGGA
ATCGGTCAATACACTACATGGCGTGATTTCATATGCGCGATTGCTGATCCCCATGTGTATCACTGGCAAA
CTGTGATGGACGACACCGTCAGTGCGTCCGTCGCGCAGGCTCTCGATGAGCTGATGCTTTGGGCCGAGGA
CTGCCCCGAAGTCCGGCACCTCGTGCACGCGGATTTCGGCTCCAACAATGTCCTGACGGACAATGGCCGC
ATAACAGCGGTCATTGACTGGAGCGAGGCGATGTTCGGGGATTCCCAATACGAGGTCGCCAACATCTTCT
TCTGGAGGCCGTGGTTGGCTTGTATGGAGCAGCAGACGCGCTACTTCGAGCGGAGGCATCCGGAGCTTGC
AGGATCGCCGCGGCTCCGGGCGTATATGCTCCGCATTGGTCTTGACCAACTCTATCAGAGCTTGGTTGAC
GGCAATTTCGATGATGCAGCTTGGGCGCAGGGTCGATGCGACGCAATCGTCCGATCCGGAGCCGGGACTG
TCGGGCGTACACAAATCGCCCGCAGAAGCGCGGCCGTCTGGACCGATGGCTGTGTAGAAGTACTCGCCGA
TAGTGGAAACCGACGCCCCAGCACTCGTCCGAGGGCAAAGGAATAGCACGTGCTACGAGATTTCGATTCC
ACCGCCGCCTTCTATGAAAGGTTGGGCTTCGGAATCGTTTTCCGGGACGCCGGCTGGATGATCCTCCAGC
GCGGGGATCTCATGCTGGAGTTCTTCGCCCACCCCAACTTGTTTATTGCAGCTTATAATGGTTACAAATA
AAGCAATAGCATCACAAATTTCACAAATAAAGCATTTTTTTCACTGCATTCTAGTTGTGGTTTGTCCAAA
CTCATCAATGTATCTTATCATGTCTGTATACCGTCGACCTCTAGCTAGAGCTTGGCGTAATCATGGTCAT
AGCTGTTTCCTGTGTGAAATTGTTATCCGCTCACAATTCCACACAACATACGAGCCGGAAGCATAAAGTG
TAAAGCCTGGGGTGCCTAATGAGTGAGCTAACTCACATTAATTGCGTTGCGCTCACTGCCCGCTTTCCAG
TCGGGAAACCTGTCGTGCCAGCTGCATTAATGAATCGGCCAACGCGCGGGGAGAGGCGGTTTGCGTATTG
GGCGCTCTTCCGCTTCCTCGCTCACTGACTCGCTGCGCTCGGTCGTTCGGCTGCGGCGAGCGGTATCAGC
TCACTCAAAGGCGGTAATACGGTTATCCACAGAATCAGGGGATAACGCAGGA
